Addgene plasmid #182711: pPBO.ACT001
Purpose: aTc inducible dCasRx
Depositing lab: Joseph Schoeniger. Depositing organization: Sandia National Laboratory, Livermore. Publication: CRISPR-RNAa: targeted activation of translation using dCas13 fusions to translation initiation factors. Otoupal PB, Cress BF, Doudna JA, Schoeniger JS. Nucleic Acids Res. 2022 Aug 11. pii: 6660959. doi: 10.1093/nar/gkac680. PubMed 35950485.
Backbone
  Vector backbone: p15a ORI
  Backbone size w/o insert (bp): 2761
  Total vector size (bp): 5716
  Modifications to backbone: N/A
  Vector type: Bacterial Expression, CRISPR
Growth in bacteria
  Bacterial resistance: Kanamycin, 50 μg/mL
  Growth temperature: 37°C
  Growth strain: DH5alpha
  Copy number: Low Copy
Gene/Insert
  Gene/Insert name: dCasRx (alt names: dRfxCas13d; dCas13)
  Species: Ruminococcus flavefaciens XPD3002
  Insert size (bp): 2955
  Mutation: Catalytically deactivated R295A, H300A, R849A, H854A
  GenBank ID: 891778
  Promoter: pTet
  Tag / fusion protein: 2x-FLAG (C terminal on insert)
  Cloning method: Gibson Cloning
  Sequencing primers: 5′ taagcagctctaatgcgc; 3′ gatttcgtgatgcttgtcaggg
Resource information
  A portion of this plasmid was derived from a plasmid made by: Plasmid pPBO.ACT001 was built using a dCasRx construct obtained from Emeric Charles at the University of California at Berkeley's labs of David Savage and Jennifer Doudna. Please cite the associated publication in any use of this plasmid: https://doi.org/10.1101/2021.05.26.445687. dCasRx was originally identified and created by Silvana Konnerman et al in the following publication. A variant of dCasRx can be obtained from Addgene deposit #109050. Please also cite the associated publication in any use of this plasmid: DOI: 10.1016/j.cell.2018.02.033
Terms and licenses: Academic/Nonprofit Terms; Industry Terms: Not Available to Industry
Depositor comments: This material is based upon work supported by the U. S. Department of Energy, Office of Science, through the Genomic Science Program, Office of Biological and Environmental Research, under the Secure Biosystems Design Initiative. Sandia National Laboratories is managed by National Technology and Engineering Solutions of Sandia, LLC., a wholly owned subsidiary of Honeywell International, Inc., for the U.S. Department of Energy under contract no. DE-NA-0003525.
How to cite: pPBO.ACT001 was a gift from Joseph Schoeniger (Addgene plasmid # 182711 ; http://n2t.net/addgene:182711 ; RRID:Addgene_182711)
