[The description below was written by a language model from this plasmid's Addgene catalogue record and pLannotate feature annotations shown in this document.]
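Description:
pPBO.ACT001 is a 5.7 kb bacterial expression plasmid for anhydrotetracycline (aTc)-inducible production of dCasRx, the catalytically dead form of the RNA-targeting type VI CRISPR effector RfxCas13d from Ruminococcus flavefaciens XPD3002. It replicates from a p15A origin, which the record lists as low copy and which is compatible with ColE1-type plasmids, so it can be maintained alongside a second plasmid in the same E. coli cell. Selection is by kanamycin, through an aph(3')-Ia gene driven by the cat promoter and followed by the lambda t0 terminator. A short fragment annotated as RSF origin lies next to p15A and is probably a partial homology match rather than a functional replicon.

The dCasRx coding sequence lies on the reverse strand, spanning the numbering origin of the circular sequence. It carries the R295A, H300A, R849A and H854A substitutions, which inactivate the two HEPN nuclease domains, leaving a protein that should still bind guide-specified RNA targets without cleaving them. According to the catalogue entry it also carries a C-terminal 2x-FLAG tag for detection, although this tag is not annotated separately in the feature table. Expression comes from the divergent Tn10 tetR/tetA promoter region. One direction drives dCasRx and the other drives the TetR repressor encoded on the plasmid, so transcription is held off until aTc releases TetR from the operator. The rrnB T1 and T7Te terminators sit downstream of the dCasRx gene.

No crRNA cassette is annotated, so guide RNA presumably has to be supplied from another construct. The associated work concerns dCas13 fusions to translation initiation factors for targeted activation of translation in bacteria. This plasmid supplies dCasRx with no such fusion partner recorded, and it may therefore have served as a baseline or parent construct, though the record does not say so.
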