Features (pLannotate 1.2.2; 10 found; start..end, strand, type, name):
    879..934     -  promoter       tetR/tetA promoters: tetR; overlapping promoters for bacterial tetR and tetA
    953..1576    +  CDS            TetR: tetracycline repressor TetR; tetR from transposon Tn10; TetR binds to the tetracycline operator tetO to inhibit transcription. This inhibition can be relieved by adding tetracycline or doxycycline.
   1606..1708    +  promoter       cat promoter: promoter of the E. coli cat gene encoding chloramphenicol acetyltransferase
   1709..2524    +  CDS            KanR: aminoglycoside phosphotransferase; aph(3')-Ia; confers resistance to kanamycin in bacteria or G418 (Geneticin®) in eukaryotes
   2545..2639    +  terminator     lambda t0 terminator: transcription terminator from phage lambda
   2753..3298    +  rep_origin     p15A ori: Plasmids containing the medium-copy-number p15A origin of replication can be propagated in E. coli cells that contain a second plasmid with the ColE1 origin.
   3386..3441    +  rep_origin     RSF ori (fragment): Plasmids containing the RSF 1030 origin of replication can be propagated in E. coli cells that contain additional plasmids with compatible origins.
   3460..3487    -  terminator     T7Te terminator: phage T7 early transcription terminator
   3503..3574    -  terminator     rrnB T1 terminator: transcription terminator T1 from the E. coli rrnB gene
   3656..840     -  CDS            RfxCas13d (across the origin): RNA-targeting Type VI CRISPR protein from Ruminococcus flavefaciens strain XPD3002 (Konermann et al., 2018)
>Addgene plasmid #182711 | pPBO.ACT001 | addgene full sequence | sequence record 361292 | Addgene NGS Result
GGTGATCCTGTCGTAGAGGTAGTTGAGGGTGGAGATGTATTCGTTGTCGAGGTTCTTATCGAGGTTGTAG
AGCCAGGTCCTGGAGATCCTGGACTCTTCTTCGTTGTTAGCGACCACCCAGTGCGCCAGTCCGCTCAGGA
GGGCCAGAATGTCATAGCATTCGTTGCCGTAATTGATGATGTAATTTCTGCCCTCCTTGCTGAAAAAGGC
CTGGCCGAAATAGCCGAGTCTGGGGTTATCGAGGAAGTTGTCGAACTCGTCATACTGGGCCTTGATGGCG
TTGATGAGCTTATCGTTATTGTTGAAAGCGGCCCTATGGTGCTCGGGGTCTTTGAATTCGTCGTAGGTAT
ACACTGTGGAGAACTTGCCGAATCCAATAATGTCCTTATCCAGGCCGGAGATATTGTTGACGGCGTAGGC
GGCGTTGGTAATGTATTCGGCGAGGATTTTTTCAATGTCCAGGATGTTATGGATCACCTGGATACAAATA
TTGTCATTGCCATCAGCGCTCTCGCCGAAGTACCTCTTTTCCAGAGTTTCCTTCAGGCCGAGCATATCCT
GCTGGACGGGTCCTGTATACAGAGGGTTGTTAGCCACCACGGCGTAGCCCTTAGGATGGCTGAATTTGGC
GTTGCCGATCTTATAGCCGGCGTTTTTATCGGCCATTTCAGCGCTGAAGGCCTCGCCCTCATTCACGCTC
CTGATGCTGTCGCCCTCCACGATCTTTTCCAGCCTGGCGTCGCTGCCTTCGGCGAAGGTTGTCATGTACA
CTTTGGAGCCGGACACGAGTGTGGACTTCACGCCCATGCCCTTGGCGAAGGACTTTTTTTTTTCGATCAT
GTAAGATCCTTTCTCCTCTTTAGATCTTTTGAATTCTTTTCTCTATCACTGATAGGGAGTGGTAAAATAA
CTCTATCAACGATAGAGTGTCAACAAAAATTAGGAATTAATGATGTCTAGATTAGATAAAAGTAAAGTGA
TTAACAGCGCATTAGAGCTGCTTAATGAGGTCGGAATCGAAGGTTTAACAACCCGTAAACTCGCCCAGAA
GCTAGGTGTAGAGCAGCCTACATTGTATTGGCATGTAAAAAATAAGCGGGCTTTGCTCGACGCCTTAGCC
ATTGAGATGTTAGATAGGCACCATACTCACTTTTGCCCTTTAGAAGGGGAAAGCTGGCAAGATTTTTTAC
GTAATAACGCTAAAAGTTTTAGATGTGCTTTACTAAGTCATCGCGATGGAGCAAAAGTACATTTAGGTAC
ACGGCCTACAGAAAAACAGTATGAAACTCTCGAAAATCAATTAGCCTTTTTATGCCAACAAGGTTTTTCA
CTAGAGAATGCATTATATGCACTCAGCGCTGTGGGGCATTTTACTTTAGGTTGCGTATTGGAAGATCAAG
AGCATCAAGTCGCTAAAGAAGAAAGGGAAACACCTACTACTGATAGTATGCCGCCATTATTACGACAAGC
TATCGAATTATTTGATCACCAAGGTGCAGAGCCAGCCTTCTTATTCGGCCTTGAATTGATCATATGCGGA
TTAGAAAAACAACTTAAATGTGAAAGTGGGTCTTAAGACGTCGATATCTGGCGAAAATGAAACGTTGATC
GGCACGTAAGAGGTTCCAACTTTCACCATAATGAAATAAGATCACTACCGGGCGTATTTTTTGAGTTATC
GAGATTTTCAGGAGCTAAGGAAGCTAAAATGAGCCATATTCAACGGGAAACGTCTTGCTCTAGGCCGCGA
TTAAATTCCAACATGGATGCTGATTTATATGGGTATAAATGGGCTCGCGATAATGTCGGGCAATCAGGTG
CGACAATCTATCGATTGTATGGGAAGCCCGATGCGCCAGAGTTGTTTCTGAAACATGGCAAAGGTAGCGT
TGCCAATGATGTTACAGATGAGATGGTCAGACTAAACTGGCTGACGGAATTTATGCCTCTTCCGACCATC
AAGCATTTTATCCGTACTCCTGATGATGCATGGTTACTCACCACTGCGATCCCCGGGAAAACAGCATTCC
AGGTATTAGAAGAATATCCTGATTCAGGTGAAAATATTGTTGATGCGCTGGCAGTGTTCCTGCGCCGGTT
GCATTCGATTCCTGTTTGTAATTGTCCTTTTAACAGCGATCGCGTATTTCGTCTCGCTCAGGCGCAATCA
CGAATGAATAACGGTTTGGTTGATGCGAGTGATTTTGATGACGAGCGTAATGGCTGGCCTGTTGAACAAG
TCTGGAAAGAAATGCATAAACTTTTGCCATTCTCACCGGATTCAGTCGTCACTCATGGTGATTTCTCACT
TGATAACCTTATTTTTGACGAGGGGAAATTAATAGGTTGTATTGATGTTGGACGAGTCGGAATCGCAGAC
CGATACCAGGATCTTGCCATCCTATGGAACTGCCTCGGTGAGTTTTCTCCTTCATTACAGAAACGGCTTT
TTCAAAAATATGGTATTGATAATCCTGATATGAATAAATTGCAGTTTCATTTGATGCTCGATGAGTTTTT
CTAATTTGATATCGAGCTCGCTTGGACTCCTGTTGATAGATCCAGTAATGACCTCAGAACTCCATCTGGA
TTTGTTCAGAACGCTCGGTTGCCGCCGGGCGTTTTTTATTGGTGAGAATCCAAGCACTAGTAACAACTTA
TATCGTATGGGGCTGACTTCAGGTGCTACATTTGAAGAGATAAATTGCACTGAAATCTAGAAATATTTTA
TCTGATTAATAAGATGATCTTCTTGAGATCGTTTTGGTCTGCGCGTAATCTCTTGCTCTGAAAACGAAAA
AACCGCCTTGCAGGGCGGTTTTTCGAAGGTTCTCTGAGCTACCAACTCTTTGAACCGAGGTAACTGGCTT
GGAGGAGCGCAGTCACCAAAACTTGTCCTTTCAGTTTAGCCTTAACCGGCGCATGACTTCAAGACTAACT
CCTCTAAATCAATTACCAGTGGCTGCTGCCAGTGGTGCTTTTGCATGTCTTTCCGGGTTGGACTCAAGAC
GATAGTTACCGGATAAGGCGCAGCGGTCGGACTGAACGGGGGGTTCGTGCATACAGTCCAGCTTGGAGCG
AACTGCCTACCCGGAACTGAGTGTCAGGCGTGGAATGAGACAAACGCGGCCATAACAGCGGAATGACACC
GGTAAACCGAAAGGCAGGAACAGGAGAGCGCACGAGGGAGCCGCCAGGGGGAAACGCCTGGTATCTTTAT
AGTCCTGTCGGGTTTCGCCACCACTGATTTGAGCGTCAGATTTCGTGATGCTTGTCAGGGGGGCGGAGCC
TATGGAAAAACGGCTTTGCCGCGGCCCTCTCACTTCCCTGTTAAGTATCTTCCTGGCATCTTCCAGGAAA
TCTCCGCCCCGTTCGTAAGCCATTTCCGCTCGCCGCAGTCGAACGACCGAGCGTAGCGAGTCAGTGAGCG
AGGAAGCGGAATATATCCCTAGGTATAAACGCAGAAAGGCCCACCCGAAGGTGAGCCAGTGTGACTCTAG
TAGAGAGCGTTCACCGACAAACAACAGATAAAACGAAAGGCCCAGTCTTTCGACTGAGCCTTTCGTTTTA
TTTGATGCCCTATGAGACCTTATTAGCTAGCTTTATCATCATCATCTTTATAATCTTTATCATCATCATC
TTTATAATCCTCGAGGGAATTGCCGGACACCTTCTTTTTCTCCTTGTCGAACTTGGCGGCCTCGTTCCTA
TCGAACAGGGCCTCGATGCTCAGGTTCTTAAACCTGGGGATACAGTAGCCGAAAGGCACACACAGCAGTT
TCAGGAGCCTATCGTTGTACTTCTTCTCGTCATTCACAGCGTCGAAGTACTCGGACACCTTTCCGCTGCT
TTTCTCGTACCTCTCATTCATGATAATTCTCTGCATGATGTAATGGTACAGTTGGAAGTAGGAATTGACC
TCGGCAATGTCGTTGATATAGGCGTGGACATACCTGGCCACTTCCAGGGCGACGGCCTTGTTTGCGAACA
GGGTACATGTCTTGTTGTCAATTCTCAGGAGGTCCTCCCTGATGATCACATTCCACTTGGTGTTCCTCAG
GTAGGCGTTCAGGGCGGTTTTGGCCTTCTCCCTGTTAATCTGCCTGGTGAACTCCTCGGCTTTCTTCTCG
TCGCTGTATTTGATGTAATTGGCATACAGCTTGGGGTTGGCGCTCTCGAGGCTGTCAATGCTCTCCTTGG
CTCTTTCAGCCATCTCCTTTTCCACGTCCTTTCTCTTATCGGGGGCAGTTTCATCAATGCCAGCGCAGAG
CTTGGTGACGGAGCTGAATCCCTTCTCTTCCAGTTTCTTGAGATTGATGTCGTAGCCTTTCTCCTTGTAC
AGTTGAGCATCACGCTCGACGCAATGGAATCCGATGACGTACCTGGCGTTGATATTGACAATATTCTTGA
GGATGTGGTAGATCACGGTGAGGTACAGGCTGATGATCTTTTTAAACTTCTCCCTCTCGGCGTTTTCCCT
GCCGGTGTCCTCAATGACGCTCCTTTTCTTGTCGAATTGGTCGTAGTTCATTCCGGTGATGATCTTTGTG
AGAGCGTCCACCTTTTCGCTCACGCTCTTGCCCTTATCCTTTCCGATACAAGTTTCGTAGTACCTGTCGA
TCTGGTTCTTGCCGTTCTGGCCCTGTTTTTTCTGGATGTCAGCGATCCTGCCGAGCACGAACTTCACCAC
GGCCTCGTTTTTGGCGATCTCATGGAGGTGGGCAGGATCACCGTATCTGATCAGGTAGTGGAACCTTTTA
TTGCTGATCACGTTATTAATAATGAAATTTCTCATGCCGTGCTTGCCTTTCTTGAGCTTGTTTCCGTTCT
CGTCCAGGGAAAAGGTGTCGGCGAGGGCCTTGAGCTCATCATAGGACAGGTTGGTTCCTAAAATACGGAT
GGCGTCGATATACATGGCCCTCCTGGCATCGGCAATAGGTTCTCCCATTCTAGCGAAGGACTTGATCAGC
CTCAGCTCATCGGCGATCTTGGCGGAGTCTTTGAAAAAGGCGTATTCCTCCACGAACTTAGCGTTGACTC
CGATGAGAGGCATCACCTTCAGGAAGCTCTGGATGTTATCGAATTTATTAATCAGGGTGGTCAGGAGGTC
GTTGATCTCCTTGCCATCCAGGAACATGGTCAGGGCATACATGAGTTTGCTGAAGGCGGAAACATCACGG
CCAGCGGGCAGGATTCTGGGCAGTCTAGGGGCGTCCTTCTTCTTATACTCTCTTGTCTTGTTTCCCCTAA
ATTCCTTGATGTTGTGCATGATATTTTCGAGCTTTCTCCAAATTCTATTAGCTTCATCGTAGTAGAGGGC
ATCCTTCTGGTCGTCGTTGAAGGAGCCCCTCAGGTTAATCACAAAGATATCCTTCTCGCTCAGGGACTTC
TCATTATCGGGGAGGGACTTATTGGCGGCAGCCACCTTGGCATCCTCTTCGATGTAATACCTATAAATCA
CAAAGTCCATCATGGTGTAGACCTTGGTCCTGATGGAGTCGAACACCTTATGATTTTTCCTGATCTCGGA
CATATCCTTCCTGTCCAGCATCACTTCCCTGAGCTTGGTGATATTGAATCCGAGGTTTTTCTGCTCTTTC
ATAATGCTGAATCTGAAATATTGTTCGGCGAATTCGGCAGGGTTGATTCCCAGAGTTTCGGCAATATAGT
TCACGTTGGCGGCGGAGTTCTTGGAGAAGGAGTTGGTCAGCTCATT
